>Addgene plasmid #219100 | SFFV-E2F4-Brd 133 | depositor partial sequence | sequence record 427781 | Barcode sequence
TGTACAAGAAAAGGAGCGCT
